>Addgene plasmid #171615 | pCMV-TM-KA2-CaM-NES-TevN-AsLOV2-TEVseq-tTA | addgene full sequence | sequence record 337498 | Addgene NGS Result
GCCAATTCAATATGGCGTATATGGACTCATGCCAATTCAATATGGTGGATCTGGACCTGTGCCAATTCAA
TATGGCGTATATGGACTCGTGCCAATTCAATATGGTGGATCTGGACCCCAGCCAATTCAATATGGCGGAC
TTGGCACCATGCCAATTCAATATGGCGGACCTGGCACTGTGCCAACTGGGGAGGGGTCTACTTGGCACGG
TGCCAAGTTTGAGGAGGGGTCTTGGCCCTGTGCCAAGTCCGCCATATTGAATTGGCATGGTGCCAATAAT
GGCGGCCATATTGGCTATATGCCAGGATCAATATATAGGCAATATCCAATATGGCCCTATGCCAATATGG
CTATTGGCCAGGTTCAATACTATGTATTGGCCCTATGCCATATAGTATTCCATATATGGGTTTTCCTATT
GACGTAGATAGCCCCTCCCAATGGGCGGTCCCATATACCATATATGGGGCTTCCTAATACCGCCCATAGC
CACTCCCCCATTGACGTCAATGGTCTCTATATATGGTCTTTCCTATTGACGTCATATGGGCGGTCCTATT
GACGTATATGGCGCCTCCCCCATTGACGTCAATTACGGTAAATGGCCCGCCTGGCTCAATGCCCATTGAC
GTCAATAGGACCACCCACCATTGACGTCAATGGGATGGCTCATTGCCCATTCATATCCGTTCTCACGCCC
CCTATTGACGTCAATGACGGTAAATGGCCCACTTGGCAGTACATCAATATCTATTAATAGTAACTTGGCA
AGTACATTACTATTGGAAGTACGCCAGGGTACATTGGCAGTACTCCCATTGACGTCAATGGCGGTAAATG
GCCCGCGATGGCTGCCAAGTACATCCCCATTGACGTCAATGGGGAGGGGCAATGACGCAAATGGGCGTTC
CATTGACGTAAATGGGCGGTAGGCGTGCCTAATGGGAGGTCTATATAAGCAATGCTCGTTTAGGGAACCG
CCATTCTGCCTGGGGACGTCGGAGCAAGCTTTCATTTAGGTGACACTATAGAATACAAGCTACTTGTTCT
ATGGAGACAGACACACTCCTGCTATGGGTACTGCTGCTCTGGGTTCCAGGTTCCACTGGTGACGAACAAA
AACTCATCTCAGAAGAGGATCTGAATGCTGTGGGCCAGGACACGCAGGAGGTCATCGTGGTGCCACACTC
CTTGCCCTTTAAGGTGGTGGTGATCTCAGCCATCCTGGCCCTGGTGGTGCTCACCATCATCTCCCTTATC
ATCCTCATCATGCTTTGGCAGAAGAAGCCACGTGGTGGCTCTGGAGGTCTCGAGGGAGGTACCATGCCCG
CCGAACTGCTGCTGCTGCTGATTGTCGCTTTTGCTAACCCTTCTTGCCAGGTGCTGTCTTCTCTGAGGAT
GGCCGCTATTCTGGACGATCAGACCGTGTGCGGAAGAGGAGAGAGGCTGGCACTGGCACTGGCTAGGGAG
CAGATCAATGGCATCATTGAAGTGCCTGCAAAGGCCCGGGTCGAGGTGGACATTTTCGAACTGCAGAGAG
ATAGCCAGTACGAGACCACAGACACCATGTGCCAGATCCTGCCAAAAGGAGTGGTCTCCGTCCTGGGACC
AAGCTCCTCTCCTGCTTCTGCAAGTACCGTGTCTCACATTTGTGGCGAGAAGGAAATCCCCCATATCAAG
GTCGGGCCAGAGGAAACACCCAGGCTGCAGTACCTGCGCTTCGCCTCAGTGAGCCTGTATCCATCAAACG
AGGATGTGTCACTGGCAGTCAGCGGAGGTAGCCTCGAGATGCCGGACCAACTGACTGAAGAGCAGATCGC
AGAATTTAAAGAGGCTTTCTCCCTATTTGACAAGGACGGGGATGGGACAATAACAACCAAGGAGCTGGGG
ACGGTGATGCGGTCTCTGGGGCAGAACCCCACAGAAGCAGAGCTGCAAGACATGATCAATGAAGTAGATG
CCGACGGTGACGGCACAATCGACTTCCCTGAGTTCCTGACAATGATGGCAAGAAAAATGAAATACAGGGA
CACGGAAGAAGAAATTAGAGAAGCGTTCGGTGTGTTTGATAAGGATGGCAATGGCTACATCAGTGCAGCA
GAGCTTCGCCACGTGATGACAAACCTTGGAGAGAAGTTAACAGATGAAGAGGTTGATGAAATGATCAGGG
AAGCAGACATCGATGGGGATGGTCAGGTAAACTACGAAGAGTTTGTACAAATGATGACAGCGAAGGCATG
CGGTGGCGGTGGCTCTGGAGGTGGTGGGTCCGGAGGAGGCGGCCGCTCCGGTGGATCCATGCTTCAACTT
CCTCCTCTTGAACGTCTTACTCTCGAAATGGGCGAGAGCCTGTTCAAGGGACCTAGGGACTACAACCCTA
TCAGTAGCACAATTTGTCACCTGACCAACGAGAGTGATGGCCACACAACAAGCCTGTACGGCATCGGGTT
CGGACCCTTTATCATCACCAACAAGCACCTGTTCAGGCGGAATAATGGCACTCTGCTGGTGCAGAGCCTG
CACGGGGTGTTCAAAGTGAAGAACACAACCACTCTGCAGCAGCACCTGATCGATGGGCGGGATATGATCA
TCATTAGGATGCCCAAGGACTTCCCCCCTTTTCCTCAGAAACTGAAGTTCCGAGAGCCCCAGAGAGAGGA
GAGAATCTGTCTGGTGACCACAAACTTTCAGGAGCTCGGTAGTGGTAGTGGGGAGTTTCTGGCAACCACA
CTGGAACGGATCGAGAAAAATTTCGTGATTACTGATCCGAGACTGCCTGACAACCCAATCATTTTTGCGA
GCGATTCCTTCCTGCAGCTGACAGAATATTCTCGGGAAGAGATCCTGGGGCGCAATTGCCGTTTTCTGCA
GGGACCCGAGACAGACCGTGCCACTGTTCGGAAAATCAGAGATGCTATTGACAACCAGACTGAAGTGACC
GTTCAGCTGATCAATTATACCAAGAGCGGCAAGAAGTTCTGGAACGTGTTCCACCTGCAGCCGATGCGCG
ATTATAAGGGCGACGTCCAGTACTTCATTGGCGTGCAGCTGGATGGCACCGAACGTCTTCATGGCGCCGC
TGAGCGTGAGGCGGTCTGCCTGATCAAAAAGACAGCCTTTCAGATTGAGAACCTGTACTTCCAGGGCTCT
AGATTAGATAAAAGTAAAGTGATTAACAGCGCATTAGAGCTGCTTAATGAGGTCGGAATCGAAGGTTTAA
CAACCCGTAAACTCGCCCAGAAGCTAGGTGTAGAGCAGCCTACATTGTATTGGCATGTAAAAAATAAGCG
GGCTTTGCTCGACGCCTTAGCCATTGAGATGTTAGATAGGCACCATACTCACTTTTGCCCTTTAGAAGGG
GAAAGCTGGCAAGATTTTTTACGTAATAACGCTAAAAGTTTTAGATGTGCTTTACTAAGTCATCGCGATG
GAGCAAAAGTACATTTAGGTACACGGCCTACAGAAAAACAGTATGAAACTCTCGAAAATCAATTAGCCTT
TTTATGCCAACAAGGTTTTTCACTAGAGAATGCATTATATGCACTCAGCGCTGTGGGGCATTTTACTTTA
GGTTGCGTATTGGAAGATCAAGAGCATCAAGTCGCTAAAGAAGAAAGGGAAACACCTACTACTGATAGTA
TGCCGCCATTATTACGACAAGCTATCGAATTATTTGATCACCAAGGTGCAGAGCCAGCCTTCTTATTCGG
CCTTGAATTGATCATATGCGGATTAGAAAAACAACTTAAATGTGAAAGTGGGTCCGCGTACAGCCGCGCG
CGTACGAAAAACAATTACGGGTCTACCATCGAGGGCCTGCTCGATCTCCCGGACGACGACGCCCCCGAAG
AGGCGGGGCTGGCGGCTCCGCGCCTGTCCTTTCTCCCCGCGGGACACACGCGCAGACTGTCGACGGCCCC
CCCGACCGATGTCAGCCTGGGGGACGAGCTCCACTTAGACGGCGAGGACGTGGCGATGGCGCATGCCGAC
GCGCTAGACGATTTCGATCTGGACATGTTGGGGGACGGGGATTCCCCGGGTCCGGGATTTACCCCCCACG
ACTCCGCCCCCTACGGCGCTCTGGATATGGCCGACTTCGAGTTTGAGCAGATGTTTACCGATGCCCTTGG
AATTGACGAGTACGGTGGGTAGGCTAGCCTCCCTATAGTGAGTCGTATTACGTAGATCCAGACATGATAA
GATACATTGATGAGTTTGGACAAACCACAACTAGAATGCAGTGAAAAAAATGCTTTATTTGTGAAATTTG
TGATGCTATTGCTTTATTTGTAACCATTATAAGCTGCAATAAACAAGTTAACAACAACAATTGCATTCAT
TTTATGTTTCAGGTTCAGGGGGAGGTGTGGGAGGTTTTTTAATTCGCGTCCGCGGCGCCAATGCATTGGG
CCCGGTACCCAGCTTTTGTTCCCTTTAGTGAGGGTTAATTGCGCGCTTGGCGTAATCATGGTCATAGCTG
TTTCCTGTGTGAAATTGTTATCCGCTCACAATTCCACACAACATACGAGCCGGGAGCATAAAGTGTAAAG
CCTGGGGTGCCTAATGAGTGAGCTAACTCACATTAATTGCGTTGCGCTCACTGCCCGCTTTCCAGTCGGG
AAACCTGTCGTGCCAGCTGCATTAATGAATCGGCCAACGCGCGGGGAGAGGCGGTTTGCGTATTGGGCGC
TCTTCCGCTTCCTCGCTCACTGACTCGCTGCGCTCGGTCGTTCGGCTGCGGGAGCGGTATCAGCTCACTC
AAAGGCGGTAATACGGTTATCCACAGAATCAGGGGATAACGCAGGAAAGAACATGTGAGCAAAAGGCCAG
CAAAAGGCCAGGAACCGTAAAAAGGCCGCGTTGCTGGCGTTTTTCCATAGGCTCCGCCCCCCTGACGAGC
ATCACAAAAATCGACGCTCAAGTCAGAGGTGGCGAAACCCGACAGGACTATAAAGATACCAGGCGTTTCC
CCCTGGAAGCTCCCTCGTGCGCTCTCCTGTTCCGACCCTGCCGCTTACCGGATACCTGTCCGCCTTTCTC
CCTTCGGGAAGCGTGGCGCTTTCTCATAGCTCACGCTGTAGGTATCTCAGTTCGGTGTAGGTCGTTCGCT
CCAAGCTGGGCTGTGTGCACGAACCCCCCGTTCAGCCCGACCGCTGCGCCTTATCCGGTAACTATCGTCT
TGAGTCCAACCCGGTAAGACACGACTTATCGCCACTGGCAGCAGCCACTGGTAACAGGATTAGCAGAGCG
AGGTATGTAGGCGGTGCTACAGAGTTCTTGAAGTGGTGGCCTAACTACGGCTACACTAGAAGAACAGTAT
TTGGTATCTGCGCTCTGCTGAAGCCAGTTACCTTCGGAAAAAGAGTTGGTAGCTCTTGATCCGGCAAACA
AACCACCGCTGGTAGCGGTGGTTTTTTTGTTTGCAAGCAGCAGATTACGCGCAGAAAAAAAGGATCTCAA
GAAGATCCTTTGATCTTTTCTACGGGGTCTGACGCTCAGTGGAACGAAAACTCACGTTAAGGGATTTTGG
TCATGAGATTATCAAAAAGGATCTTCACCTAGATCCTTTTAAATTAAAAATGAAGTTTTAAATCAATCTA
AAGTATATATGAGTAAACTTGGTCTGACAGTTACCAATGCTTAATCAGTGAGGCACCTATCTCAGCGATC
TGTCTATTTCGTTCATCCATAGTTGCCTGACTCCCCGTCGTGTAGATAACTACGATACGGGAGGGCTTAC
CATCTGGCCCCAGTGCTGCAATGATACCGCGAGACCCACGCTCACCGGCTCCAGATTTATCAGCAATAAA
CCAGCCAGCCGGAAGGGCCGAGCGCAGAAGTGGTCCTGCAACTTTATCCGCCTCCATCCAGTCTATTAAT
TGTTGCCGGGAAGCTAGAGTAAGTAGTTCGCCAGTTAATAGTTTGCGCAACGTTGTTGCCATTGCTACAG
GCATCGTGGTGTCACGCTCGTCGTTTGGTATGGCTTCATTCAGCTCCGGTTCCCAACGATCAAGGCGAGT
TACATGATCCCCCATGTTGTGCAAAAAAGCGGTTAGCTCCTTCGGTCCTCCGATCGTTGTCAGAAGTAAG
TTGGCCGCAGTGTTATCACTCATGGTTATGGCAGCACTGCATAATTCTCTTACTGTCATGCCATCCGTAA
GATGCTTTTCTGTGACTGGTGAGTACTCAACCAAGTCATTCTGAGAATAGTGTATGCGGCGACCGAGTTG
CTCTTGCCCGGCGTCAATACGGGATAATACCGCGCCACATAGCAGAACTTTAAAAGTGCTCATCATTGGA
AAACGTTCTTCGGGGCGAAAACTCTCAAGGATCTTACCGCTGTTGAGATCCAGTTCGATGTAACCCACTC
GTGCACCCAACTGATCTTCAGCATCTTTTACTTTCACCAGCGTTTCTGGGTGAGCAAAAACAGGAAGGCA
AAATGCCGCAAAAAAGGGAATAAGGGCGACACGGAAATGTTGAATACTCATACTCTTCCTTTTTCAATAT
TATTGAAGCATTTATCAGGGTTATTGTCTCATGAGCGGATACATATTTGAATGTATTTAGAAAAATAAAC
AAATAGGGGTTCCGCGCACATTTCCCCGAAAAGTGCCACCTAAATTGTAAGCGTTAATATTTTGTTAAAA
TTCGCGTTAAATTTTTGTTAAATCAGCTCATTTTTTAACCAATAGGCCGAAATCGGCAAAATCCCTTATA
AATCAAAAGAATAGACCGAGATAGGGT
[37 nt withheld, positions 6748-6784]
AAAGAACGTGGACTCCAACGTCAAAGG
[49 nt withheld, positions 6812-6860]
T
[91 nt withheld, positions 6862-6952]
G
[124 nt withheld, positions 6954-7077]
CCCATTCGCCATTCAGGCTGCGCAACTGTTGGGAAGGGCGATCGGTGCGGGCCTCTTCGCTATTACGCCA
GTCGACC
Features (pLannotate 1.2.2; 22 found; start..end, strand, type, name):
      1..978     +  promoter       CMV IE94 promoter: enhancer/promoter region of simian cytomegalovirus major immediate early transcription unit IE94
   1014..1032    +  promoter       SP6 promoter: promoter for bacteriophage SP6 RNA polymerase
   1051..1113    +  sig_peptide    Igκ leader: leader sequence from mouse immunoglobulin κ light chain
   1147..1293    +  CDS            PDGFRβ TM domain: transmembrane domain from platelet derived growth factor receptor beta
   1324..1773    +  CDS            KA2: first 150 residues of the mouse kainate receptor subunit 2 mediates targeting to the neuronal soma (Shemesh et al., 2017)
   1795..2235    +  CDS            calmodulin: calcium-binding protein
   2305..2691    +  CDS            POLG_TEV (fragment): Experimental evidence at protein level: Swiss-Prot protein existence level 1. [Nuclear inclusion protein A]: has RNA-binding and proteolytic activities. From Tobacco etch virus (TEV).
   2740..3057    +  CDS            miniSOG: miniSOG is a basic (constitutively fluorescent) cyan fluorescent protein published in 2011, derived from Arabidopsis thaliana. It requires the cofactor flavin for fluorescence.
   3148..3764    +  CDS            TetR (fragment): tetracycline repressor TetR; tetR from transposon Tn10; TetR binds to the tetracycline operator tetO to inhibit transcription. This inhibition can be relieved by adding tetracycline or doxycycline.
   3916..4149    +  CDS            VP16 AD: transcriptional activation domain of herpes simplex virus protein VP16 (Triezenberg et al., 1988; Cousens et al., 1989); UL48
   4162..4180    -  promoter       T7 promoter: promoter for bacteriophage T7 RNA polymerase
   4185..4319    -  polyA_signal   SV40 poly(A) signal: SV40 polyadenylation signal
   4432..4450    -  promoter       T3 promoter: promoter for bacteriophage T3 RNA polymerase
   4495..4511    -  protein_bind   lac operator: The lac repressor binds to the lac operator to inhibit transcription in E. coli. This inhibition can be relieved by adding lactose or isopropyl-β-D-thiogalactopyranoside (IPTG). lac repressor encoded by lacI
   4519..4549    -  promoter       lac promoter: promoter for the E. coli lac operon
   4564..4585    -  protein_bind   CAP binding site: CAP binding activates transcription in the presence of cAMP. E. coli catabolite activator protein
   4598..4690    -  CDS            lacI (fragment): lac repressor; lacI; The lac repressor binds to the lac operator to inhibit transcription in E. coli. This inhibition can be relieved by adding lactose or isopropyl-β-D-thiogalactopyranoside (IPTG).
   4872..5460    -  rep_origin     ori: high-copy-number ColE1/pMB1/pBR322/pUC origin of replication
   5631..6491    -  CDS            AmpR: β-lactamase; bla; confers resistance to ampicillin, carbenicillin, and related antibiotics
   6492..6596    -  promoter       AmpR promoter: bla
   6649..7077    -  rep_origin     f1 ori (sequence partly withheld): f1 bacteriophage origin of replication; arrow indicates direction of (+) strand synthesis
   7082..7148    -  CDS            lacZα (fragment): LacZα fragment of β-galactosidase; lacZ fragment
