[The description below was written by a language model from this plasmid's Addgene catalogue record and pLannotate feature annotations shown in this document.]
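Description:
pCMV-TM-KA2-CaM-NES-TevN-AsLOV2-TEVseq-tTA is a 7,154 bp mammalian expression plasmid built on the pSyc 181 P2A backbone. It encodes one half of the soma-targeted Cal-Light system for tagging active neurons. It is propagated in E. coli through a high-copy ColE1/pUC-type origin with ampicillin selection (AmpR under its own bla promoter). The backbone also carries an f1 origin, lac promoter/operator remnants, and SP6, T7 and T3 phage promoters flanking the insert.

The roughly 3.1 kb synthetic insert is a single fusion protein driven by a CMV promoter, annotated as the simian CMV IE94 enhancer/promoter. An SV40 poly(A) signal lies downstream, although the automated table annotates it on the reverse strand. An Igκ leader and the PDGFRβ transmembrane domain anchor the protein in the membrane, and the first 150 residues of kainate receptor subunit KA2 restrict it to the neuronal soma. These are followed by calmodulin, a nuclear export signal (named in the construct but not annotated), and an N-terminal fragment of TEV protease. Next come the AsLOV2 light-sensing domain, a TEV cleavage sequence, and the tTA transactivator (TetR fused to the VP16 activation domain). The feature labelled "miniSOG" most likely corresponds to AsLOV2, since both are LOV-type domains. The catalogue lists a Myc tag, which is not annotated in the table.

In the Cal-Light design, calcium-bound calmodulin recruits a partner carrying the complementary TEV fragment, which is supplied on a separate construct, and this reconstitutes the protease. Blue light causes AsLOV2 to expose the cleavage site. Only when calcium and light coincide is tTA released to enter the nucleus and activate a tetO/TRE-driven reporter. The KA2 motif is intended to confine this signalling to the cell body.
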