Addgene plasmid #171615: pCMV-TM-KA2-CaM-NES-TevN-AsLOV2-TEVseq-tTA
Purpose: Soma-targeted Cal-Light with KA2
Depositing lab: Hyungbae Kwon. Publication: Tagging active neurons by soma-targeted Cal-Light. Hyun JH, Nagahama K, Namkung H, Mignocchi N, Roh SE, Hannan P, Krussel S, Kwak C, McElroy A, Liu B, Cui M, Lee S, Lee D, Huganir RL, Worley PF, Sawa A, Kwon HB. Nat Commun. 2022 Dec 12;13(1):7692. doi: 10.1038/s41467-022-35406-y. PubMed 36509775.
Backbone
  Vector backbone: pSyc 181 P2A
  Total vector size (bp): 7154
  Vector type: Mammalian Expression, Synthetic Biology
Growth in bacteria
  Bacterial resistance: Ampicillin, 100 μg/mL
  Growth temperature: 30°C
  Growth strain: NEB Stable
  Copy number: High Copy
Gene/Insert
  Gene/Insert name: TM-KA2-CaM-NES-TevN-AsLOV2-TEVseq-tTA
  Species: Synthetic
  Insert size (bp): 3101
  Promoter: CMV
  Tag / fusion protein: Myc
  Cloning method: Restriction Enzyme; 5′ cloning site N/A (unknown if destroyed); 3′ cloning site N/A (unknown if destroyed)
  Sequencing primers: 5′ N/A
Terms and licenses: Academic/Nonprofit Terms; Industry Terms: Not Available to Industry
Depositor comments: Please visit https://www.biorxiv.org/content/10.1101/2021.10.13.464095v1 for bioRxiv preprint.
How to cite: pCMV-TM-KA2-CaM-NES-TevN-AsLOV2-TEVseq-tTA was a gift from Hyungbae Kwon (Addgene plasmid # 171615 ; http://n2t.net/addgene:171615 ; RRID:Addgene_171615)
